Addgene plasmid #79232: pAB061i9
Purpose: Directed Evolution of Protein-Protein Interactions
Depositing lab: David Liu. Depositing organization: Harvard University. Publication: Continuous evolution of Bacillus thuringiensis toxins overcomes insect resistance. Badran AH, Guzov VM, Huai Q, Kemp MM, Vishwanath P, Kain W, Nance AM, Evdokimov A, Moshiri F, Turner KH, Wang P, Malvar T, Liu DR. Nature. 2016 May 5;533(7601):58-63. doi: 10.1038/nature17938. Epub 2016 Apr 27. PubMed 27120167.
Backbone
  Vector backbone: ColEI
  Backbone manufacturer: David Liu Lab
  Backbone size w/o insert (bp): 2992
  Vector type: Bacterial Expression
Growth in bacteria
  Bacterial resistance: Spectinomycin, 50 μg/mL
  Growth temperature: 37°C
  Growth strain: NEB Turbo
  Copy number: High Copy
Gene/Insert
  Gene/Insert name: Ppro1 rpoZ-HA4 (Y87F); PlacIq lacI
  Species: Synthetic
  Promoter: Ppro1; PlacIq
  Cloning method: Ligation Independent Cloning
  Sequencing primers: 5′ n/a; 3′ n/a
Terms and licenses: Academic/Nonprofit Terms; Industry Terms: Not Available to Industry
How to cite: pAB061i9 was a gift from David Liu (Addgene plasmid # 79232 ; http://n2t.net/addgene:79232 ; RRID:Addgene_79232)
