[The description below was written by a language model from this plasmid's Addgene catalogue record and pLannotate feature annotations shown in this document.]
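Description:
pAB061i9 is a 4.3 kb bacterial expression plasmid built on a ColE1-type backbone for use in E. coli. It is one component of a system for directed evolution of protein–protein interactions. It replicates from a ColE1/pMB1-family origin, and the annotation also detects the neighbouring bom mobilisation region, a rop coding sequence and a short mbeC fragment, all remnants of the parental ColE1/pBR322-like replicon. The catalogue lists the plasmid as high copy, although rop is generally associated with lowering copy number. Selection is by spectinomycin through the aadA (SmR) aminoglycoside adenylyltransferase gene, which is driven here by the bla (AmpR) promoter.

The main payload is a fusion of rpoZ, the omega subunit of E. coli RNA polymerase, to HA4 carrying a Y87F substitution, expressed from the Ppro1 promoter downstream of an rrnB T1 terminator that insulates the cassette. The feature table places a partial Myc epitope match between rpoZ and a fragment with homology to fibronectin. This is consistent with HA4 being a fibronectin-scaffold binding domain (monobody), and the newt species attribution simply reflects the closest database hit to a synthetic sequence. Ppro1 itself was not annotated.

A second cassette expresses the lac repressor from the enhanced lacIq promoter, presumably to regulate a lac-operator-controlled element elsewhere in the system. Tethering a binder to the omega subunit is the usual design of a bacterial two-hybrid circuit, in which interaction with a DNA-bound partner recruits polymerase to a reporter or selection gene. The record does not state the intended partner or the effect of the Y87F variant.
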