Features (pLannotate 1.2.2; 12 found; start..end, strand, type, name):
    774..914     -  misc_feature   bom: basis of mobility region from pBR322
   1016..1207    -  CDS            rop: Rop protein, which maintains plasmids at low copy number; rop
   1248..1304    +  CDS            mbeC (fragment): MBEC_ECOLX - Experimental evidence at protein level: Swiss-Prot protein existence level 1. Required for efficient mobilization of ColE1 plasmid and is thus essential to promote the specific transfer of the plasmid during conjugation. Probably functions by inducing DNA bending, helping the MbeA relaxase to melt the DNA around the nic site and cleave the phosphodiester bond. Binds specifically double-stranded DNA (dsDNA) containing the ColE1 oriT but does not recognize the inverted repeat (IR). From Escherichia coli.
   1318..1362    +  terminator     rrnB T1 terminator: transcription terminator T1 from the E. coli rrnB gene
   1547..1819    +  CDS            rpoZ (sequence withheld): RPOZ_ECO24 - Experimental evidence at protein level: Swiss-Prot protein existence level 1. Promotes RNA polymerase assembly. Latches the N- and C- terminal regions of the beta' subunit thereby facilitating its interaction with the beta and alpha subunits. From Escherichia coli O139:H28 (strain E24377A / ETEC).
   1832..1858    +  CDS            Myc (fragment): Myc (human c-Myc proto-oncogene) epitope tag
   1862..2095    +  CDS            FINC_PLEWA (fragment): Experimental evidence at transcript level: Swiss-Prot protein existence level 2. Fibronectins bind cell surfaces and various compounds including collagen, fibrin, heparin, DNA, and actin. Fibronectins are involved in cell adhesion, cell motility, opsonization, wound healing, and maintenance of cell shape. May be involved in osteoblast compaction (By similarity). From Pleurodeles waltl (Iberian ribbed newt).
   2243..3034    -  CDS            SmR: aminoglycoside adenylyltransferase (Murphy, 1985); aadA; confers resistance to spectinomycin and streptomycin
   3035..3106    -  promoter       AmpR promoter: bla
   3136..4218    -  CDS            lacI: lac repressor; lacI; The lac repressor binds to the lac operator to inhibit transcription in E. coli. This inhibition can be relieved by adding lactose or isopropyl-β-D-thiogalactopyranoside (IPTG).
   4219..4285    -  promoter       lacIq promoter (fragment): lacI (mutant); In the lacIq allele, a single base change in the promoter boosts expression of the lacI gene about 10-fold.
   4301..588     +  rep_origin     ori (across the origin): high-copy-number ColE1/pMB1/pBR322/pUC origin of replication
>Addgene plasmid #79232 | pAB061i9 | depositor full sequence | sequence record 148353 | Full Sequence
TGAGATCCTTTTTTTCTGCGCGTAATCTGCTGCTTGCAAACAAAAAAACCACCGCTACCAGCGGTGGTTT
GTTTGCCGGATCAAGAGCTACCACCTCTTTTTCCGAAGGTAACTGGCTTCAGCAGAGCGCAGATACCAAA
TACTGTCCTTCTAGTGTAGCCGTAGTTAGGCCACCACTTCAAGAACTCTGTAGCACCGCCTACATACCTC
GCTCTGCTAATCCTGTTACCAGTGGCTGCTGCCAGTGGCGATAAGTCGTGTCTTACCGGGTTGGACTCAA
GACGATAGTTACCGGATAAGGCGCAGCGGTCGGGCTGAACGGGGGGTTCGTGCACACAGCCCAGCTTGGA
GCGAACGACCTACACCGAACTGAGATACCTACAGCGTGAGCTATGAGAAAGCGCCACGCTTCCCGAAGGG
AGAAAGGCGGACAGGTATCCGGTAAGCGGCAGGGTCGGAACAGGAGAGCGCACGAGGGAGCTTCCAGGGG
GAAACGCCTGGTATCTTTATAGTCCTGTCGGGTTTCGCCACCTCTGACTTGAGCGTCGATTTTTGTGATG
CTCGTCAGGGGGGCGGAGCCTATGGAAAAACGCCAGCAACGCGGCCTTTTTACGGTTCCTGGCCTTTTGC
TGGCCTTTTGCTCACATGTTCTTTCCTGCGTTATCCCCTGATTCTGTGGATAACCGTATTACCGCCTTTG
AGTGAGCTGATACCGCTCGCCGCAGCCGAACGACCGAGCGCAGCGAGTCAGTGAGCGAGGAAGCGGAAGA
GCGCCTGATGCGGTATTTTCTCCTTACGCATCTGTGCGGTATTTCACACCGCATATGGTGCACTCTCAGT
ACAATCTGCTCTGATGCCGCATAGTTAAGCCAGTATACACTCCGCTATCGCTACGTGACTGGGTCATGGC
TGCGCCCCGACACCCGCCAACACCCGCTGACGCGCCCTGACGGGCTTGTCTGCTCCCGGCATCCGCTTAC
AGACAAGCTGTGACCGTCTCCGGGAGCTGCATGTGTCAGAGGTTTTCACCGTCATCACCGAAACGCGCGA
GGCAGCTGCGGTAAAGCTCATCAGCGTGGTCGTGAAGCGATTCACAGATGTCTGCCTGTTCATCCGCGTC
CAGCTCGTTGAGTTTCTCCAGAAGCGTTAATGTCTGGCTTCTGATAAAGCGGGCCATGTTAAGGGCGGTT
TTTTCCTGTTTGGTCACTGATGCCTCCGTGTAAGGGGGATTTCTGTTCATGGGGGTAATGATACCGATGA
AACGAGAGAGGATGCTCACGATACGGGTTACTGATGATGAACAAGAGGACATCCGGTCAAATAAAACGAA
AGGCTCAGTCGAAAGACTGGGCCTTTCGTTTTGCTGAGGATTCTAGAGCACAGCTAACACCACGTCGTCC
CTATCTGCTGCCCTAGGTCTATGAGTGGTTGCTGGATAACTTTACGGGCATGCATAAGGCTCGGTATCTA
TATTCAGGGAGACCACAACGGTTTCCCTCTACAAATAATTTTGTTTAACTTTTACTAGAGTAAGGAGGAA
AAAAAA
[273 nt withheld, positions 1547-1819]
GCGGCCGCGGAACAAAAGCTTATTTCTGAAGAGGACTTGGGCAGCTCTGTGAGTAGCGTTCCGACCAAAC
TGGAAGTGGTTGCAGCAACCCCGACGAGCCTGCTGATTTCTTGGGATGCCCCGATGTCTAGTAGCTCTGT
GTATTACTATCGTATCACCTACGGTGAAACGGGCGGTAACAGCCCGGTGCAGGAATTTACGGTTCCGTAT
AGTAGCTCTACCGCGACGATTAGTGGCCTGAGCCCGGGTGTGGATTACACCATCACGGTTTATGCATGGG
GCGAAGATAGCGCGGGTTTTATGTTCATGTATTCTCCGATTAGTATCAATTACCGCACCTGCTAACTTAA
TTAACGGCACTCCTCAGCAAATATAATGACCCTCTTGATAACCCAAGAGGGCATTTTTTAATGCCCATGG
CGTTTATTTGCCGACTACCTTGGTGATCTCGCCTTTCACGTAGTGGACAAATTCTTCCAACTGATCTGCG
CGCGAGGCCAAGCGATCTTCTTCTTGTCCAAGATAAGCCTGTCTAGCTTCAAGTATGACGGGCTGATACT
GGGCCGGCAGGCGCTCCATTGCCCAGTCGGCAGCGACATCCTTCGGCGCGATTTTGCCGGTTACTGCGCT
GTACCAAATGCGGGACAACGTAAGCACTACATTTCGCTCATCGCCAGCCCAGTCGGGCGGCGAGTTCCAT
AGCGTTAAGGTTTCATTTAGCGCCTCAAATAGATCCTGTTCAGGAACCGGATCAAAGAGTTCCTCCGCCG
CTGGACCTACCAAGGCAACGCTATGTTCTCTTGCTTTTGTCAGCAAGATAGCCAGATCAATGTCGATCGT
GGCTGGCTCGAAGATACCTGCAAGAATGTCATTGCGCTGCCATTCTCCAAATTGCAGTTCGCGCTTAGCT
GGATAACGCCACGGAATGATGTCGTCGTGCACAACAATGGTGACTTCTACAGCGCGGAGAATCTCGCTCT
CTCCAGGGGAAGCCGAAGTTTCCAAAAGGTCGTTGATCAAAGCTCGCCGCGTTGTTTCATCAAGCCTTAC
GGTCACCGTAACCAGCAAATCAATATCACTGTGTGGCTTCAGGCCGCCATCCACTGCGGAGCCGTACAAA
TGTACGGCCAGCAACGTCGGTTCGAGATGGCGCTCGATGACGCCAACTACCTCTGATAGTTGAGTCGATA
CTTCGGCGATCACCGCTTCCCTCATACTCTTCCTTTTTCAATATTATTGAAGCATTTATCAGGGTTATTG
TCTCATGAGCGGATACATATTTGAATGTATTTAGAAAAATATTAATTGCGTTGCGCTCACTGCCCGCTTT
CCAGTCGGGAAACCTGTCGTGCCAGCTGCATTAATGAATCGGCCAACGCGCGGGGAGAGGCGGTTTGCGT
ATTGGGCGCCAGGGTGGTTTTTCTTTTCACCAGTGAGACGGGCAACAGCTGATTGCCCTTCACCGCCTGG
CCCTGAGAGAGTTGCAGCAAGCGGTCCACGCTGGTTTGCCCCAGCAGGCGAAAATCCTGTTTGATGGTGG
TTAATGGCGGGATATAACATGAGCTGTCTTCGGTATCGTCGTATCCCACTACCGAGATATCCGCACCAAC
GCGCAGCCCGGACTCGGTAATGGCGCGCATTGCGCCCAGCGCCATCTGATCGTTGGCAACCAGCATCGCA
GTGGGAACGATGCCCTCATTCAGCATTTGCATGGTTTGTTGAAAACCGGACATGGCACTCCAGTCGCCTT
CCCGTTCCGCTATCGGCTGAATTTGATTGCGAGTGAGATATTTATGCCAGCCAGCCAGACGCAGACGCGC
CGAGACAGAACTTAATGGGCCCGCTAACAGTGCGATTTGCTGGTGACCCAATGCGACCAGATGCTCCACG
CCCAGTCGCGTACCGTCTTCATGGGAGAAAATAATACTGTTGATGGGTGTCTGGTCAGAGACATCAAGAA
ATAACGCCGGAACATTAGTGCAGGCAGCTTCCACAGCAATGGCATCCTGGTCATCCAGCGGATAGTTAAT
GATCAGCCCACTGACGCGTTGCGCGAGAAGATTGTGCACCGCCGCTTTACAGGCTTCGACGCCGCTTCGT
TCTACCATCGACACCACCACGCTGGCACCCAGTTGATCGGCGCGAGATTTAATCGCCGCGACAATTTGCG
ACGGCGCGTGCAGGGCCAGACTGGAGGTGGCAACGCCAATCAGCAACGACTGTTTGCCCGCCAGTTGTTG
TGCCACGCGGTTGGGAATGTAATTCAGCTCCGCCATCGCCGCTTCCACTTTTTCCCGCGTTTTCGCAGAA
ACGTGGCTGGCCTGGTTCACCACGCGGGAAACGGTCTGATAAGAGACACCGGCATACTCTGCGACATCGT
ATAACGTTACTGGTTTCACATTCACCACCCTGAATTGACTCTCTTCCGGGCGCTATCATGCCATACCGCG
AAAGGTTTTGCACCATAGGCCAAATAGGCCGT
