>Addgene plasmid #79232 | pAB061i9 | addgene partial sequence | sequence record 151333 | pGEX3 5'-CCGGGAGCTGCATGTGTCAGAGG-3'
CGCGCGAGGCAGCTGCGGTAAAGCTCATCAGCGTGGTCGTGAAGCGATTCACAGATGTCTGCCTGTTCAT
CCGCGTCCAGCTCGTTGAGTTTCTCCAGAAGCGTTAATGTCTGGCTTCTGATAAAGCGGGCCATGTTAAG
GGCGGTTTTTTCCTGTTTGGTCACTGATGCCTCCGTGTAAGGGGGATTTCTGTTCATGGGGGTAATGATA
CCGATGAAACGAGAGAGGATGCTCACGATACGGGTTACTGATGATGAACAAGAGGACATCCGGTCAAATA
AAACGAAAGGCTCAGTCGAAAGACTGGGCCTTTCGTTTTGCTGAGGATTCTAGAGCACAGCTAACACCAC
GTCGTCCCTATCTGCTGCCCTAGGTCTATGAGTGGTTGCTGGATAACTTTACGGGCATGCATAAGGCTCG
GTATCTATATTCAGGGAGACCACAACGGTTTCCCTCTACAAATAATTTTGTTTAACTTTTACTAGAGTAA
GGAGGAAAAAAAA
[267 nt withheld, positions 504-770]
