>Addgene plasmid #79232 | pAB061i9 | addgene partial sequence | sequence record 151334 | Spect-F 5'-cagcccgtcatacttgaagc-3'
GAGAGATCGCTTGGCCTCGCGCGCAGATCAGTTGGAAGAATTTGTCCACTACGTGAAAGGCGAGATCACC
AAGGTAGTCGGCAAATAAACGCCATGGGCATTAAAAAATGCCCTCTTGGGTTATCAAGAGGGTCATTATA
TTTGCTGAGGAGTGCCGTTAATTAAGTTAGCAGGTGCGGTAATTGATACTAATCGGAGAATACATGAACA
TAAAACCCGCGCTATCTTCGCCCCATGCATAAACCGTGATGGTGTAATCCACACCCGGGCTCAGGCCACT
AATCGTCGCGGTAGAGCTACTATACGGAACCGTAAATTCCTGCACCGGGCTGTTACCGCCCGTTTCACCG
TAGGTGATACGATAGTAATACACAGAGCTACTAGACATCGGGGCATCCCAAGAAATCAGCAGGCTCGTCG
GGGTTGCTGCAACCACTTCCAGTTTGGTCGGAACGCTACTCACAGAGCTGCCCAAGTCCTCTTCAGAAAT
AAGCTTTTGTTCCGCGGCCGC
[273 nt withheld, positions 512-784]
